>Addgene plasmid #126532 | 2SP7 | addgene full sequence | sequence record 251838 | Addgene NGS Result
TAAGTTTTCCGTGCGTGGCGAGGGTGAAGGTGACGCAACTAATGGTAAACTGACGCTGAAGTTCATCTGT
ACTACTGGTAAACTGCCGGTACCTTGGCCGACTCTGGTAACGACGCTGACTTATGGTGTTCAGTGCTTTG
CTCGTTATCCGGACCATATGAAGCAGCATGACTTCTTCAAGTCCGCCATGCCGGAAGGCTATGTGCAGGA
ACGCACGATTTCCTTTAAGGATGACGGCACGTACAAAACGCGTGCGGAAGTGAAATTTGAAGGCGATACC
CTGGTAAACCGCATTGAGCTGAAAGGCATTGACTTTAAAGAAGACGGCAATATCCTGGGCCATAAGCTGG
AATACAATTTTAACAGCCACAATGTTTACATCACCGCCGATAAACAAAAAAATGGCATTAAAGCGAATTT
TAAAATTCGCCACAACGTGGAGGATGGCAGCGTGCAGCTGGCTGATCACTACCAGCAAAACACTCCAATC
GGTGATGGTCCTGTTCTGCTGCCAGACAATCACTATCTGAGCACGCAAAGCGTTCTGTCTAAAGATCCGA
ACGAGAAACGCGATCATATGGTTCTGCTGGAGTTCGTAACCGCAGCGGGCATCACGCATGGTATGGATGA
ACTGTACAAATGATAAAACCTATCTATTCGTTTTCAACAGAGTAAGGGTATCCGAGTTCTTAGACGTCAG
GTGGCAAACGCGAAGTAATCTTTTCGGTTTTAAAGAAAAAGGGCAGGGTGGTGACACCTTGCCCGTTTTT
TTGCCGGAGCTAGAGCTGTCAGACCAAGTTTACGAGCTCGCTTGGACTCCTGTTGATAGATCCAGTAATG
ACCTCAGAACTCCATCTGGATTTGTTCAGAACGCTCGGTTGCCGCCGGGCGTTTTTTATTGGTGAGAATC
CAAGCACTAGGGACAGTAAGACGGGTAAGCCTGTTGATGATACCGCTGCCTTACTGGGTGCATTAGCCAG
TCTGAATGACCTGTCACGGGATAATCCGAAGTGGTCAGACTGGAAAATCAGAGGGCAGGAACTGCTGAAC
AGCAAAAAGTCAGATAGCACCACATAGCAGACCCGCCATAAAACGCCCTGAGAAGCCCGTGACGGGCTTT
TCTTGTATTATGGGTAGTTTCCTTGCATGAATCCATAAAAGGCGCCTGTAGTGCCATTTACCCCCATTCA
CTGCCAGAGCCGTGAGCGCAGCGAACTGAATGTCACGAAAAAGACAGCGACTCAGGTGCCTGATGGTCGG
AGACAAAAGGAATATTCAGCGATTTGCCCGAGCTTGCGAGGGTGCTACTTAAGCCTTTAGGGTTTTAAGG
TCTGTTTTGTAGAGGAGCAAACAGCGTTTGCGACATCCTTTTGTAATACTGCGGAACTGACTAAAGTAGT
GAGTTATACACAGGGCTGGGATCTATTCTTTTTATCTTTTTTTATTCTTTCTTTATTCTATAAATTATAA
CCACTTGAATATAAACAAAAAAAACACACAAAGGTCTAGCGGAATTTACAGAGGGTCTAGCAGAATTTAC
AAGTTTTCCAGCAAAGGTCTAGCAGAATTTACAGATACCCACAACTCAAAGGAAAAGGACATGTAATTAT
CATTGACTAGCCCATCTCAATTGGTATAGTGATTAAAATCACCTAGACCAATTGAGATGTATGTCTGAAT
TAGTTGTTTTCAAAGCAAATGAACTAGCGATTAGTCGCTATGACTTAACGGAGCATGAAACCAAGCTAAT
TTTATGCTGTGTGGCACTACTCAACCCCACGATTGAAAACCCTACAAGGAAAGAACGGACGGTATCGTTC
ACTTATAACCAATACGCTCAGATGATGAACATCAGTAGGGAAAATGCTTATGGTGTATTAGCTAAAGCAA
CCAGAGAGCTGATGACGAGAACTGTGGAAATCAGGAATCCTTTGGTTAAAGGCTTTGAGATTTTCCAGTG
GACAAACTATGCCAAGTTCTCAAGCGAAAAATTAGAATTAGTTTTTAGTGAAGAGATATTGCCTTATCTT
TTCCAGTTAAAAAAATTCATAAAATATAATCTGGAACATGTTAAGTCTTTTGAAAACAAATACTCTATGA
GGATTTATGAGTGGTTATTAAAAGAACTAACACAAAAGAAAACTCACAAGGCAAATATAGAGATTAGCCT
TGATGAATTTAAGTTCATGTTAATGCTTGAAAATAACTACCATGAGTTTAAAAGGCTTAACCAATGGGTT
TTGAAACCAATAAGTAAAGATTTAAACACTTACAGCAATATGAAATTGGTGGTTGATAAGCGAGGCCGCC
CGACTGATACGTTGATTTTCCAAGTTGAACTAGATAGACAAATGGATCTCGTAACCGAACTTGAGAACAA
CCAGATAAAAATGAATGGTGACAAAATACCAACAACCATTACATCAGATTCCTACCTACATAACGGACTA
AGAAAAACACTACACGATGCTTTAACTGCAAAAATTCAGCTCACCAGTTTTGAGGCAAAATTTTTGAGTG
ACATGCAAAGTAAGTATGATCTCAATGGTTCGTTCTCATGGCTCACGCAAAAACAACGAACCACACTAGA
GAACATACTGGCTAAATACGGAAGGATCTGAGGTTCTTATGGCTCTTGTATCTATCAGTGAAGCATCAAG
ACTAACAAACAAAAGTAGAACAACTGTTCACCGTTACATATCAAAGGGAAAACTGTCCATATGCACAGAT
GAAAACGGTGTAAAAAAGATAGATACATCAGAGCTTTTACGAGTTTTTGGTGCATTCAAAGCTGTTCACC
ATGAACAGATCGACAATGTAACTACTAGAGCTGATCCTTCAACTCAGCAAAAGTTCGATTTATTCAACAA
AGCCACGTTGTGTCTCAAAATCTCTGATGTTACATTGCACAAGATAAAAATATATCATCATGAACAATAA
AACTGTCTGCTTACATAAACAGTAATACAAGGGGTGTTATGAGCCATATTCAACGGGAAACGTCTTGCTC
CCGTCCGCGCTTAAACTCCAACATGGACGCTGATTTATATGGGTATAAATGGGCTCGCGATAATGTCGGG
CAATCAGGTGCGACAATCTATCGCTTGTATGGGAAGCCCGATGCGCCAGAGTTGTTTCTGAAACATGGCA
AAGGTAGCGTTGCCAATGATGTTACAGATGAGATGGTCCGTCTCAACTGGCTGACGGAGTTTATGCCTCT
CCCGACCATCAAGCATTTTATCCGTACTCCTGATGATGCGTGGTTACTCACCACCGCGATTCCTGGGAAA
ACAGCCTTCCAGGTATTAGAAGAATATCCTGATTCAGGTGAAAATATTGTTGATGCGCTGGCCGTGTTCC
TGCGCCGGTTACATTCGATTCCTGTTTGTAATTGTCCTTTTAACAGCGATCGTGTATTTCGTCTTGCTCA
GGCGCAATCACGCATGAATAACGGTTTGGTTGATGCGAGTGATTTTGATGACGAGCGTAATGGCTGGCCT
GTTGAACAAGTCTGGAAAGAAATGCACAAGCTCTTGCCATTCTCACCGGATTCAGTCGTCACTCATGGTG
ATTTCTCACTTGATAACCTTATTTTTGACGAGGGGAAATTAATAGGTTGTATTGATGTTGGACGGGTCGG
AATCGCAGACCGTTACCAGGACCTTGCCATTCTTTGGAACTGCCTCGGTGAGTTTTCTCCTTCATTACAG
AAACGGCTTTTTCAAAAATATGGTATTGATAATCCTGATATGAATAAATTGCAGTTTCATTTGATGCTCG
ATGAGTTTTTCTAATAATACTAGCAGAAATCATCCTTAGCGAAAGCTAAGGATTTTTTTTATCTGATTAC
CGCCTTTGAGTGAGCTCTTACTGAAGCACGATTCTACTCGGAAGTGGTCAATAATTCGTGGTTTGTCTGG
TCAACCACCGCGGTCTCAGTGGTGTACGGTACAAACCCCCCTTACGGCAGACCTGAGTAAAGGAGTTTTT
TAGTTACCTTAATTGAAATAAACGAAATAAAAACTCGCAGTGGTCGTGATCTGAAACTCGATCACCTGAT
GAGCTCAAGGCAGAGCGAAACCACCTCTACAAATAATTTTGTTTAAAAAGAGGAGAAATACTAGATGTCA
GAATTAATTAAAGAAAATATGCACATGAAATTATATATGGAAGGTACTGTCAACAATCATCATTTCAAAT
GCACATCCGAAGGTGAAGGTAAACCATATGAAGGCACACAAACAATGCGCATCAAAGCAGTTGAAGGTGG
ACCCCTGCCCTTTGCGTTTGACATTCTCGCAACGAGCTTTATGTACGGGTCTAAAACTTTTATCAATCAC
ACCCAAGGCATTCCTGACTTTTTTAAACAGTCCTTTCCTGAAGGCTTTACCTGGGAACGTGTAACAACTT
ATGAAGATGGCGGTGTACTTACAGCAACTCAAGATACGAGTTTACAAGATGGCTGTCTGATTTACAATGT
TAAAATCCGTGGCGTAAATTTCCCGAGTAACGGACCCGTAATGCAAAAAAAAACTCTTGGTTGGGAAGCA
TCAACAGAAACCTTATATCCTGCGGACGGTGGCTTAGAAGGACGCGCAGACATGGCACTGAAATTAGTTG
GAGGCGGTCATTTAATCTGCAACCTGAAAACAACCTATCGTTCCAAAAAACCCGCTAAAAACCTTAAAAT
GCCTGGAGTATACTATGTTGATCGTCGCTTAGAACGTATTAAAGAAGCTGATAAAGAAACCTACGTTGAA
CAACATGAAGTAGCCGTAGCCCGTTATTGTGACCTTCCGTCGAAATTAGGACATCGTTGATAACACCTGG
GATTTCCGAAGATTGACTATTCTCAGATAAAGTAAATAATAAAAAAGCCGGATTAATAATCTGGCTTTTT
ATATTCTCTCTCTAGTATATAAACGCAGAAAGGCCCACCCGAAGGTGAGCCAGTGTGATAAGAATAGTAA
TACAGGATCCGAATCGTTTCAGTTGCCTGCCCGGATGATCCTGACGACGGAGACCGCCGTCGTCGACAAG
CCGGCCGATCCACAAACATTACGAGCCGGATGATTAATTGTCAAGCAAAAAAAGCAAAAAGCATTTACCT
TGATTGAGATGTTAATTGTGTTGGCATAGGGTGTCTCAAGGTGCGTACCTTGACTGATGAGTCCGAAAGG
ACGAAACACCCCTCTACAAATAATTTTGTTTAAAAAGAGGAGAAATACTAGATGCGTAAAGGCGAAGAGC
TGTTCACTGGTGTCGTCCCTATTCTGGTGGAACTGGATGGTGATGTCAACGGTCA
Features (pLannotate 1.2.2; 11 found; start..end, strand, type, name):
    719..778     -  terminator     his operon terminator: This putative transcriptin terminator from the E. coli his operon has a 2-bp deletion introduced during synthesis. Its efficiency has not been determined.
    815..909     +  terminator     lambda t0 terminator: transcription terminator from phage lambda
   1401..1623    +  rep_origin     pSC101 ori: low-copy replication origin that requires the Rep101 protein
   1671..2621    +  CDS            Rep101: RepA protein needed for replication with the pSC101 origin; rep101
   2979..3794    +  CDS            KanR: aminoglycoside phosphotransferase confers resistance to kanamycin in bacteria or G418 (Geneticin®) in eukaryotes
   3806..3846    +  terminator     bacterial terminator (fragment): putative bacterial transcription terminator
   4128..4817    +  CDS            mKate2: mKate2 is a basic (constitutively fluorescent) red fluorescent protein published in 2009, derived from Entacmaea quadricolor. It is reported to be a rapidly-maturing monomer with moderate acid sensitivity.
   4924..4951    -  terminator     T7Te terminator: phage T7 early transcription terminator
   5060..5084    -  promoter       trc promoter (fragment): strong E. coli promoter; hybrid between the trp and lac UV5 promoters
   5137..5191    +  ncRNA          Hammerhead 3 (fragment): Accession: RF00008 - Hammerhead ribozyme (type III)
   5232..640     +  CDS            superfolder GFP (across the origin): GFP variant that folds robustly even when fused to poorly folded proteins (Pédelacq et al., 2006)
