[The description below was written by a language model from this plasmid's Addgene catalogue record and pLannotate feature annotations shown in this document.]
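Description:
2SP7 is a low-copy bacterial expression plasmid built on the pSB4K5 backbone and carrying a two-input, history-dependent genetic logic program designed for E. coli. It replicates from the pSC101 origin, which depends on the plasmid-encoded Rep101 (RepA) protein, and is selected with kanamycin through the KanR aminoglycoside phosphotransferase gene. Backbone terminators (his operon, lambda t0 and a putative bacterial terminator fragment) flank the cloning region and help insulate the program from read-through transcription.

The insert is described as a "2-input A then B; 0-mKate2-sfGFP" program. This naming suggests a device whose output depends on the order in which two signals are received: no reporter in one state, the red fluorescent protein mKate2 in another, and superfolder GFP in a third. The annotated payload contains the mKate2 coding sequence in the forward orientation, a T7Te terminator and a trc-like promoter fragment both on the reverse strand, a hammerhead ribozyme fragment that probably serves as an insulator upstream of the reporter, and the sfGFP coding sequence, which spans the numbering origin of the circular record. A promoter and terminator in inverted orientation between two reporters fit a scaffold in which DNA rearrangements redirect transcription toward one reporter or the other. However, the feature table annotates no recombinase attachment sites, and the record names neither the recombinases nor inputs A and B, which are presumably supplied from elsewhere. The plasmid is used for studying and demonstrating programmed history-dependent logic in bacterial populations, with fluorescence reporting which sequence of inputs the cells have experienced.
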