Addgene plasmid #126532: 2SP7
Purpose: 2-input history dependent program A then B;0-mKate2-sfGFP
Depositing lab: Jerome Bonnet. Depositing organization: CNRS UMR 5048, INSERM U1054, Centre de Biochimie Structurale. Publication: Rational programming of history-dependent logic in cellular populations. Zuniga A, Guiziou S, Mayonove P, Meriem ZB, Camacho M, Moreau V, Ciandrini L, Hersen P, Bonnet J. Nat Commun. 2020 Sep 21;11(1):4758. doi: 10.1038/s41467-020-18455-z. PubMed 32958811.
Backbone
  Vector backbone: pSB4K5
  Vector type: Bacterial Expression
Growth in bacteria
  Bacterial resistance: Kanamycin, 50 μg/mL
  Growth temperature: 37°C
  Growth strain: DH5alpha
  Copy number: Low Copy
Gene/Insert
  Gene/Insert name: 2-input A then B;0-mKate2-sfGFP
Terms and licenses: Academic/Nonprofit Terms; Industry Terms: Not Available to Industry
How to cite: 2SP7 was a gift from Jerome Bonnet (Addgene plasmid # 126532 ; http://n2t.net/addgene:126532 ; RRID:Addgene_126532)
