>Addgene plasmid #126532 | 2SP7 | depositor partial sequence | sequence record 242330 | 2SP7 sequence 5502 bps
CTCGGATACCCTTACTCTGTTGAAAACGAATAGATAGGTTTTATCATTTGTACAGTTCATCCATACCATG
CGTGATGCCCGCTGCGGTTACGAACTCCAGCAGAACCATATGATCGCGTTTCTCGTTCGGATCTTTAGAC
AGAACGCTTTGCGTGCTCAGATAGTGATTGTCTGGCAGCAGAACAGGACCATCACCGATTGGAGTGTTTT
GCTGGTAGTGATCAGCCAGCTGCACGCTGCCATCCTCCACGTTGTGGCGAATTTTAAAATTCGCTTTAAT
GCCATTTTTTTGTTTATCGGCGGTGATGTAAACATTGTGGCTGTTAAAATTGTATTCCAGCTTATGGCCC
AGGATATTGCCGTCTTCTTTAAAGTCAATGCCTTTCAGCTCAATGCGGTTTACCAGGGTATCGCCTTCAA
ATTTCACTTCCGCACGCGTTTTGTACGTGCCGTCATCCTTAAAGGAAATCGTGCGTTCCTGCACATAGCC
TTCCGGCATGGCGGACTTGAAGAAGTCATGCTGCTTCATATGGTCCGGATAACGAGCAAAGCACTGAACA
CCATAAGTCAGCGTCGTTACCAGAGTCGGCCAAGGTACCGGCAGTTTACCAGTAGTACAGATGAACTTCA
GCGTCAGTTTACCATTAGTTGCGTCACCTTCACCCTCGCCACGCACGGAAAACTTATGACCGTTGACATC
ACCATCCAGTTCCACCAGAATAGGGACGACACCAGTGAACAGCTCTTCGCCTTTACGCATCTAGTATTTC
TCCTCTTTTTAAACAAAATTATTTGTAGAGGGGTGTTTCGTCCTTTCGGACTCATCAGTCAAGGTACGCA
CCTTGAGACACCCTATGCCAACACAATTAACATCTCAATCAAGGTAAATGCTTTTTGCTTTTTTTGCTTG
ACAATTAATCATCCGGCTCGTAATGTTTGTGGATCGGCCGGCTTGTCGACGACGGCGGTCTCCGTCGTCA
GGATCATCCGGGCAGGCAACTGAAACGATTCGGATCCTGTATTACTATTCTTATCACACTGGCTCACCTT
CGGGTGGGCCTTTCTGCGTTTATATACTAGAGAGAGAATATAAAAAGCCAGATTATTAATCCGGCTTTTT
TATTATTTACTTTATCTGAGAATAGTCAATCTTCGGAAATCCCAGGTGTTATCAACGATGTCCTAATTTC
GACGGAAGGTCACAATAACGGGCTACGGCTACTTCATGTTGTTCAACGTAGGTTTCTTTATCAGCTTCTT
TAATACGTTCTAAGCGACGATCAACATAGTATACTCCAGGCATTTTAAGGTTTTTAGCGGGTTTTTTGGA
ACGATAGGTTGTTTTCAGGTTGCAGATTAAATGACCGCCTCCAACTAATTTCAGTGCCATGTCTGCGCGT
CCTTCTAAGCCACCGTCCGCAGGATATAAGGTTTCTGTTGATGCTTCCCAACCAAGAGTTTTTTTTTGCA
TTACGGGTCCGTTACTCGGGAAATTTACGCCACGGATTTTAACATTGTAAATCAGACAGCCATCTTGTAA
ACTCGTATCTTGAGTTGCTGTAAGTACACCGCCATCTTCATAAGTTGTTACACGTTCCCAGGTAAAGCCT
TCAGGAAAGGACTGTTTAAAAAAGTCAGGAATGCCTTGGGTGTGATTGATAAAAGTTTTAGACCCGTACA
TAAAGCTCGTTGCGAGAATGTCAAACGCAAAGGGCAGGGGTCCACCTTCAACTGCTTTGATGCGCATTGT
TTGTGTGCCTTCATATGGTTTACCTTCACCTTCGGATGTGCATTTGAAATGATGATTGTTGACAGTACCT
TCCATATATAATTTCATGTGCATATTTTCTTTAATTAATTCTGACATCTAGTATTTCTCCTCTTTTTAAA
CAAAATTATTTGTAGAGGTGGTTTCGCTCTGCCTTGAGCTCATCAGGTGATCGAGTTTCAGATCACGACC
ACTGCGAGTTTTTATTTCGTTTATTTCAATTAAGGTAACTAAAAAACTCCTTTACTCAGGTCTGCCGTAA
GGGGGGTTTGTACCGTACACCACTGAGACCGCGGTGGTTGACCAGACAAACCACGAATTATTGACCACTT
CCGAGTAGAATCGTGCTTCAGTAAGAGAGTCACTAAGGGTTAGTTAGTTAGATTAGCAGAAAGTCAAAAG
CCTCCGACCGGAGGCTTTTGACTAAAACTTCCCTTGGGGTTATCATTGGGGCTCACTCAAAGGCGGTAAT
CAGATAAAAAAAATCCTTAGCTTTCGCTAAGGATGATTTCTGCTAGTATTATTAGAAAAACTCATCGAGC
ATCAAATGAAACTGCAATTTATTCATATCAGGATTATCAATACCATATTTTTGAAAAAGCCGTTTCTGTA
ATGAAGGAGAAAACTCACCGAGGCAGTTCCAAAGAATGGCAAGGTCCTGGTAACGGTCTGCGATTCCGAC
CCGTCCAACATCAATACAACCTATTAATTTCCCCTCGTCAAAAATAAGGTTATCAAGTGAGAAATCACCA
TGAGTGACGACTGAATCCGGTGAGAATGGCAAGAGCTTGTGCATTTCTTTCCAGACTTGTTCAACAGGCC
AGCCATTACGCTCGTCATCAAAATCACTCGCATCAACCAAACCGTTATTCATGCGTGATTGCGCCTGAGC
AAGACGAAATACACGATCGCTGTTAAAAGGACAATTACAAACAGGAATCGAATGTAACCGGCGCAGGAAC
ACGGCCAGCGCATCAACAATATTTTCACCTGAATCAGGATATTCTTCTAATACCTGGAAGGCTGTTTTCC
CAGGAATCGCGGTGGTGAGTAACCACGCATCATCAGGAGTACGGATAAAATGCTTGATGGTCGGGAGAGG
CATAAACTCCGTCAGCCAGTTGAGACGGACCATCTCATCTGTAACATCATTGGCAACGCTACCTTTGCCA
TGTTTCAGAAACAACTCTGGCGCATCGGGCTTCCCATACAAGCGATAGATTGTCGCACCTGATTGCCCGA
CATTATCGCGAGCCCATTTATACCCATATAAATCAGCGTCCATGTTGGAGTTTAAGCGCGGACGGGAGCA
AGACGTTTCCCGTTGAATATGGCTCATAACACCCCTTGTATTACTGTTTATGTAAGCAGACAGTTTTATT
GTTCATGATGATATATTTTTATCTTGTGCAATGTAACATCAGAGATTTTGAGACACAACGTGGCTTTGTT
GAATAAATCGAACTTTTGCTGAGTTGAAGGATCAGCTCTAGTAGTTACATTGTCGATCTGTTCATGGTGA
ACAGCTTTAAATGCACCAAAAACTCGTAAAAGCTCTGATGTATCTATCTTTTTTACACCGTTTTCATCTG
TGCATATGGACAGTTTTCCCTTTGATATCTAACGGTGAACAGTTGTTCTACTTTTGTTTGTTAGTCTTGA
TGCTTCACTGATAGATACAAGAGCCATAAGAACCTCAGATCCTTCCGTATTTAGCCAGTATGTTCTCTAG
TGTGGTTCGTTGTTTTTGCGTGAGCCATGAGAACGAACCATTGAGATCATGCTTACTTTGCATGTCACTC
AAAAATTTTGCCTCAAAACTGGTGAGCTGAATTTTTGCAGTTAAAGCATCGTGTAGTGTTTTTCTTAGTC
CGTTACGTAGGTAGGAATCTGATGTAATGGTTGTTGGTATTTTGTCACCATTCATTTTTATCTGGTTGTT
CTCAAGTTCGGTTACGAGATCCATTTGTCTATCTAGTTCAACTTGGAAAATCAACGTATCAGTCGGGCGG
CCTCGCTTATCAACCACCAATTTCATATTGCTGTAAGTGTTTAAATCTTTACTTATTGGTTTCAAAACCC
ATTGGTTAAGCCTTTTAAACTCATGGTAGTTATTTTCAAGCATTAACATGAACTTAAATTCATCAAGGCT
AATCTCTATATTTGCCTTGTGAGTTTTCTTTTGTGTTAGTTCTTTTAATAACCACTCATAAATCCTCATA
GAGTATTTGTTTTCAAAAGACTTAACATGTTCCAGATTATATTTTATGAATTTTTTTAACTGGAAAAGAT
AAGGCAATATCTCTTCACTAAAAACTAATTCTAATTTTTCGCTTGAGAACTTGGCATAGTTTGTCCACTG
GAAAATCTCAAAGCCTTTAACCAAAGGATTCCTGATTTCCACAGTTCTCGTCATCAGCTCTCTGGTTGCT
TTAGCTAATACACCATAAGCATTTTCCCTACTGATGTTCATCATCTGAGCGTATTGGTTATAAGTGAACG
ATACCGTCCGTTCTTTCCTTGTAGGGTTTTCAATCGTGGGGTTGAGTAGTGCCACACAGCATAAAATTAG
CTTGGTTTCATGCTCCGTTAAGTCATAGCGACTAATCGCTAGTTCATTTGCTTTGAAAACAACTAATTCA
GACATACATCTCAATTGGTCTAGGTGATTTTAATCACTATACCAATTGAGATGGGCTAGTCAATGATAAT
TACATGTCCTTTTCCTTTGAGTTGTGGGTATCTGTAAATTCTGCTAGACCTTTGCTGGAAAACTTGTAAA
TTCTGCTAGACCCTCTGTAAATTCCGCTAGACCTTTGTGTGTTTTTTTTGTTTATATTCAAGTGGTTATA
ATTTATAGAATAAAGAAAGAATAAAAAAAGATAAAAAGAATAGATCCCAGCCCTGTGTATAACTCACTAC
TTTAGTCAGTTCCGCAGTATTACAAAAGGATGTCGCAAACGCTGTTTGCTCCTCTACAAAACAGACCTTA
AAACCCTAAAGGCTTAAGTAGCACCCTCGCAAGCTCGGGCAAATCGCTGAATATTCCTTTTGTCTCCGAC
CATCAGGCACCTGAGTCGCTGTCTTTTTCGTGACATTCAGTTCGCTGCGCTCACGGCTCTGGCAGTGAAT
GGGGGTAAATGGCACTACAGGCGCCTTTTATGGATTCATGCAAGGAAACTACCCATAATACAAGAAAAGC
CCGTCACGGGCTTCTCAGGGCGTTTTATGGCGGGTCTGCTATGTGGTGCTATCTGACTTTTTGCTGTTCA
GCAGTTCCTGCCCTCTGATTTTCCAGTCTGACCACTTCGGATTATCCCGTGACAGGTCATTCAGACTGGC
TAATGCACCCAGTAAGGCAGCGGTATCATCAACAGGCTTACCCGTCTTACTGTCCCTAGTGCTTGGATTC
TCACCAATAAAAAACGCCCGGCGGCAACCGAGCGTTCTGAACAAATCCAGATGGAGTTCTGAGGTCATTA
CTGGATCTATCAACAGGAGTCCAAGCGAGCTCGTAAACTTGGTCTGACAGCTCTAGCTCCGGCAAAAAAA
CGGGCAAGGTGTCACCACCCTGCCCTTTTTCTTTAAAACCGAAAAGATTACTTCGCGTTTGCCACCTGAC
GTCTAAGAAAAGGAATATTCAGCAATTTGCCCGTGCCGAAGAAAGGCCCACCCGTGAAGGTGAGCCAGTG
AGTTGATTGCTACGTAATTAGTTAGTTAGCCCTTAGTGACTC
